Addgene plasmid #142329: TFORF2571
Purpose: Lentiviral vector for overexpressing transcription factor ORFs with unique 24-bp barcodes. Barcodes facilitate identification of transcription factors in pooled screens.
Depositing lab: Feng Zhang. Depositing organization: Broad Institute. Publication: A transcription factor atlas of directed differentiation. Joung J, Ma S, Tay T, Geiger-Schuller KR, Kirchgatterer PC, Verdine VK, Guo B, Arias-Garcia MA, Allen WE, Singh A, Kuksenko O, Abudayyeh OO, Gootenberg JS, Fu Z, Macrae RK, Buenrostro JD, Regev A, Zhang F. Cell. 2023 Jan 5;186(1):209-229.e26. doi: 10.1016/j.cell.2022.11.026. PubMed 36608654.
Backbone
  Vector backbone: pLX_TRC317
  Backbone manufacturer: Broad Institute Genetic Perturbation Platform
  Backbone size w/o insert (bp): 8264
  Vector type: Mammalian Expression, Lentiviral
  Selectable markers: Puromycin
Growth in bacteria
  Bacterial resistance: Ampicillin, 100 μg/mL
  Growth temperature: 30°C
  Growth strain: NEB Stable
  Copy number: High Copy
Gene/Insert
  Gene/Insert name: ZNF652
  Species: H. sapiens (human)
  Insert size (bp): 1922
  Entrez Gene: ZNF652
  Promoter: EF1a
  Cloning method: Unknown
  Sequencing primers: 5′ GGGTGGAGACTGAAGTTAGGCCAG; 3′ CACATAGCGTAAAAGGAGCAACATAG
Terms and licenses: Academic/Nonprofit Terms; Industry Terms: Not Available to Industry
Depositor comments: NM_001145365,NM_014897,ENST00000362063,ENST00000430262 . The transcription factor ORF portion of this plasmid was synthesized by Genewiz. Please test multiple small colonies in case of plasmid recombination. To make this collection available in a timely manner, a portion of this collection was not fully sequenced by Addgene. If an Addgene verified full plasmid sequence is not available, please contact us prior to placing an order to request the full sequence.
How to cite: TFORF2571 was a gift from Feng Zhang (Addgene plasmid # 142329 ; http://n2t.net/addgene:142329 ; RRID:Addgene_142329)
