[The description below was written by a language model from this plasmid's Addgene catalogue record and pLannotate feature annotations shown in this document.]
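Description:
TFORF2571 is a third-generation-style, self-inactivating lentiviral expression plasmid built on the pLX_TRC317 backbone. It carries the human zinc finger transcription factor ZNF652, annotated as a transcriptional repressor, as one member of a barcoded transcription factor ORF collection. It is propagated in E. coli through a high-copy ColE1/pUC-type origin with ampicillin selection (AmpR). An f1 origin and remnants of a lac/lacZα cloning region, with flanking T7 and T3 promoters, also sit in the bacterial portion. The depositor notes that the plasmid can recombine, as is common for LTR-containing vectors, and that the ORF portion was made by gene synthesis.

The viral region begins with an RSV promoter fused to a truncated HIV-1 5' LTR, which makes genomic RNA production Tat-independent. This is followed by the Ψ packaging signal, a gag fragment and the RRE for Rev-dependent nuclear export. It ends in a ΔU3 3' LTR and an SV40 polyadenylation signal. Between the LTRs there are two cassettes. An SV40 early promoter/origin segment precedes the puromycin N-acetyltransferase gene, which allows selection of transduced mammalian cells. After a cPPT/CTS element, the constitutive EF-1α promoter drives the ZNF652 coding sequence, and a downstream WPRE enhances transcript expression.

According to the catalogue entry, each construct in the collection carries a unique 24-bp barcode. The feature table does not annotate it, so its exact position is not stated, although the recorded insert is slightly longer than the annotated coding sequence. The barcode lets the overexpressed factor be identified by sequencing. The vector is therefore suited to pooled overexpression screens, such as directed differentiation studies, as well as to individual stable overexpression of ZNF652.
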