Features (pLannotate 1.2.2; 31 found; start..end, strand, type, name):
      5..231     +  promoter       RSV promoter: Rous sarcoma virus enhancer/promoter
    232..412     +  LTR            5' LTR (truncated): truncated 5' long terminal repeat (LTR) from HIV-1
    459..584     +  misc_feature   HIV-1 Ψ: packaging signal of human immunodeficiency virus type 1
    568..931     +  CDS            HIV-1 gag (fragment): gag protein from human immunodeficiency virus 1; gag
   1077..1310    +  misc_feature   RRE: The Rev response element (RRE) of HIV-1 allows for Rev-dependent mRNA export from the nucleus to the cytoplasm.
   1687..1713    +  CDS            Rev (fragment): human immunodeficiency virus 1 (HIV-1) Rev protein; rev; enhances nuclear export of unspliced and incompletely spliced viral mRNAs
   1720..1743    +  promoter       SV40 promoter (fragment): SV40 early promoter
   1744..1815    +  promoter       SV40 promoter (fragment): SV40 enhancer and early promoter
   1839..1974    +  rep_origin     SV40 ori: SV40 origin of replication
   2020..2616    +  CDS            PuroR (fragment): puromycin N-acetyltransferase; pac from Streptomyces; confers resistance to puromycin
   2665..2782    +  misc_feature   cPPT/CTS: central polypurine tract and central termination sequence of HIV-1
   2847..2913    +  CDS            small t antigen (fragment): SV40 (simian virus 40) small t antigen
   2920..4098    +  promoter       EF-1α promoter: strong constitutive promoter for human elongation factor EF-1α
   4115..5932    +  CDS            ZNF652: ZN652_HUMAN - Also known as KIAA0924. Experimental evidence at protein level: Swiss-Prot protein existence level 1. Functions as a transcriptional repressor. From Homo sapiens (Human).
   5948..6001    +  promoter       U6 promoter (fragment): RNA polymerase III promoter for human U6 snRNA
   6043..6631    +  misc_feature   WPRE: woodchuck hepatitis virus posttranscriptional regulatory element
   6682..6701    +  misc_feature   cPPT/CTS (fragment): central polypurine tract and central termination sequence of HIV-1
   6703..6936    +  LTR            3' LTR (ΔU3): self-inactivating 3' long terminal repeat (LTR) from HIV-1
   7014..7135    +  polyA_signal   SV40 poly(A) signal: SV40 polyadenylation signal
   7175..7310    +  rep_origin     SV40 ori: SV40 origin of replication
   7331..7349    -  promoter       T7 promoter: promoter for bacteriophage T7 RNA polymerase
   7357..7512    +  CDS            lacZα (fragment): LacZα fragment of β-galactosidase; lacZ fragment
   7517..7945    +  rep_origin     f1 ori (sequence partly withheld): f1 bacteriophage origin of replication; arrow indicates direction of (+) strand synthesis
   7998..8102    +  promoter       AmpR promoter: bla
   8103..8963    +  CDS            AmpR: β-lactamase; bla; confers resistance to ampicillin, carbenicillin, and related antibiotics
   9134..9722    +  rep_origin     ori: high-copy-number ColE1/pMB1/pBR322/pUC origin of replication
   9905..9997    +  CDS            lacI (fragment): lac repressor; lacI; The lac repressor binds to the lac operator to inhibit transcription in E. coli. This inhibition can be relieved by adding lactose or isopropyl-β-D-thiogalactopyranoside (IPTG).
  10010..10031   +  protein_bind   CAP binding site: CAP binding activates transcription in the presence of cAMP. E. coli catabolite activator protein
  10046..10076   +  promoter       lac promoter: promoter for the E. coli lac operon
  10084..10100   +  protein_bind   lac operator: The lac repressor binds to the lac operator to inhibit transcription in E. coli. This inhibition can be relieved by adding lactose or isopropyl-β-D-thiogalactopyranoside (IPTG). lac repressor encoded by lacI
  10145..10163   +  promoter       T3 promoter: promoter for bacteriophage T3 RNA polymerase
>Addgene plasmid #142329 | TFORF2571 | addgene full sequence | sequence record 454966 | Addgene NGS Result
TTAATGTAGTCTTATGCAATACTCTTGTAGTCTTGCAACATGGTAACGATGAGTTAGCAACATGCCTTAC
AAGGAGAGAAAAAGCACCGTGCATGCCGATTGGTGGAAGTAAGGTGGTACGATCGTGCCTTATTAGGAAG
GCAACAGACGGGTCTGACATGGATTGGACGAACCACTGAATTGCCGCATTGCAGAGATATTGTATTTAAG
TGCCTAGCTCGATACATAAACGGGTCTCTCTGGTTAGACCAGATCTGAGCCTGGGAGCTCTCTGGCTAAC
TAGGGAACCCACTGCTTAAGCCTCAATAAAGCTTGCCTTGAGTGCTTCAAGTAGTGTGTGCCCGTCTGTT
GTGTGACTCTGGTAACTAGAGATCCCTCAGACCCTTTTAGTCAGTGTGGAAAATCTCTAGCAGTGGCGCC
CGAACAGGGACTTGAAAGCGAAAGGGAAACCAGAGGAGCTCTCTCGACGCAGGACTCGGCTTGCTGAAGC
GCGCACGGCAAGAGGCGAGGGGCGGCGACTGGTGAGTACGCCAAAAATTTTGACTAGCGGAGGCTAGAAG
GAGAGAGATGGGTGCGAGAGCGTCAGTATTAAGCGGGGGAGAATTAGATCGCGATGGGAAAAAATTCGGT
TAAGGCCAGGGGGAAAGAAAAAATATAAATTAAAACATATAGTATGGGCAAGCAGGGAGCTAGAACGATT
CGCAGTTAATCCTGGCCTGTTAGAAACATCAGAAGGCTGTAGACAAATACTGGGACAGCTACAACCATCC
CTTCAGACAGGATCAGAAGAACTTAGATCATTATATAATACAGTAGCAACCCTCTATTGTGTGCATCAAA
GGATAGAGATAAAAGACACCAAGGAAGCTTTAGACAAGATAGAGGAAGAGCAAAACAAAAGTAAGACCAC
CGCACAGCAAGCGGCCGCTGATCTTCAGACCTGGAGGAGGAGATATGAGGGACAATTGGAGAAGTGAATT
ATATAAATATAAAGTAGTAAAAATTGAACCATTAGGAGTAGCACCCACCAAGGCAAAGAGAAGAGTGGTG
CAGAGAGAAAAAAGAGCAGTGGGAATAGGAGCTTTGTTCCTTGGGTTCTTGGGAGCAGCAGGAAGCACTA
TGGGCGCAGCGTCAATGACGCTGACGGTACAGGCCAGACAATTATTGTCTGGTATAGTGCAGCAGCAGAA
CAATTTGCTGAGGGCTATTGAGGCGCAACAGCATCTGTTGCAACTCACAGTCTGGGGCATCAAGCAGCTC
CAGGCAAGAATCCTGGCTGTGGAAAGATACCTAAAGGATCAACAGCTCCTGGGGATTTGGGGTTGCTCTG
GAAAACTCATTTGCACCACTGCTGTGCCTTGGAATGCTAGTTGGAGTAATAAATCTCTGGAACAGATTTG
GAATCACACGACCTGGATGGAGTGGGACAGAGAAATTAACAATTACACAAGCTTAATACACTCCTTAATT
GAAGAATCGCAAAACCAGCAAGAAAAGAATGAACAAGAATTATTGGAATTAGATAAATGGGCAAGTTTGT
GGAATTGGTTTAACATAACAAATTGGCTGTGGTATATAAAATTATTCATAATGATAGTAGGAGGCTTGGT
AGGTTTAAGAATAGTTTTTGCTGTACTTTCTATAGTGAATAGAGTTAGGCAGGGATATTCACCATTATCG
TTTCAGACCCACCTCCCAACCCCGAGGGGACCCATGCATTGCATCTCAATTAGTCAGCAACCAGGTGTGG
AAAGTCCCCAGGCTCCCCAGCAGGCAGAAGTATGCAAAGCATGCGTCTCAATTAGTCAGCAACCATAGTC
CCGCCCCTAACTCCGCCCATCCCGCCCCTAACTCCGCCCAGTTCCGCCCATTCTCCGCCCCATGGCTGAC
TAATTTTTTTTATTTATGCAGAGGCCGAGGCCGCCTCGGCCTCTGAGCTATTCCAGAAGTAGTGAGGAGG
CTTTTTTGGAGGCCTAGGCTTTTGCAAAAAGCTTTCTAGAGGTACCACCGGAGCTTACCATGACCGAGTA
CAAGCCCACGGTGCGCCTCGCCACCCGCGACGACGTCCCCAGGGCCGTACGCACCCTCGCCGCCGCGTTC
GCCGACTACCCCGCCACGCGCCACACCGTCGATCCGGACCGCCACATCGAGCGGGTCACCGAGCTGCAAG
AACTCTTCCTCACGCGCGTCGGGCTCGACATCGGCAAGGTGTGGGTCGCGGACGACGGCGCCGCCGTGGC
GGTCTGGACCACGCCGGAGAGCGTCGAAGCGGGGGCGGTGTTCGCCGAGATCGGCCCGCGCATGGCCGAG
TTGAGCGGTTCCCGGCTGGCCGCGCAGCAACAGATGGAAGGCCTCCTGGCGCCGCACCGGCCCAAGGAGC
CCGCGTGGTTCCTGGCCACCGTCGGCGTCTCGCCCGACCACCAGGGCAAGGGTCTGGGCAGCGCCGTCGT
GCTCCCCGGAGTGGAGGCGGCCGAGCGCGCCGGGGTGCCCGCCTTCCTGGAGACCTCCGCGCCCCGCAAC
CTCCCCTTCTACGAGCGGCTCGGCTTCACCGTCACCGCCGACGTCGAGGTGCCCGAAGGACCGCGCACCT
GGTGCATGACCCGCAAGCCCGGTGCCAGTTAACGAATTCTAGATCTTGAGACAAATGGCAGTATTCATCC
ACAATTTTAAAAGAAAAGGGGGGATTGGGGGGTACAGTGCAGGGGAAAGAATAGTAGACATAATAGCAAC
AGACATACAAACTAAAGAATTACAAAAACAAATTACAAAAATTCAAAATTTTCGGGTTTATTACAGGGAC
AGCAGAGATCCACTTTGGCGCCGGCTCGAGGCCTGCAGGTGCAAAGATGGATAAAGTTTTAAACAGAGAG
GAATCTTTGCAGCTAATGGACCTTCTAGGTCTTGAAAGGAGTGGGAATTGGCTCCGGTGCCCGTCAGTGG
GCAGAGCGCACATCGCCCACAGTCCCCGAGAAGTTGGGGGGAGGGGTCGGCAATTGAACCGGTGCCTAGA
GAAGGTGGCGCGGGGTAAACTGGGAAAGTGATGTCGTGTACTGGCTCCGCCTTTTTCCCGAGGGTGGGGG
AGAACCGTATATAAGTGCAGTAGTCGCCGTGAACGTTCTTTTTCGCAACGGGTTTGCCGCCAGAACACAG
GTAAGTGCCGTGTGTGGTTCCCGCGGGCCTGGCCTCTTTACGGGTTATGGCCCTTGCGTGCCTTGAATTA
CTTCCACCTGGCTGCAGTACGTGATTCTTGATCCCGAGCTTCGGGTTGGAAGTGGGTGGGAGAGTTCGAG
GCCTTGCGCTTAAGGAGCCCCTTCGCCTCGTGCTTGAGTTGAGGCCTGGCCTGGGCGCTGGGGCCGCCGC
GTGCGAATCTGGTGGCACCTTCGCGCCTGTCTCGCTGCTTTCGATAAGTCTCTAGCCATTTAAAATTTTT
GATGACCTGCTGCGACGCTTTTTTTCTGGCAAGATAGTCTTGTAAATGCGGGCCAAGATCTGCACACTGG
TATTTCGGTTTTTGGGGCCGCGGGCGGCGACGGGGCCCGTGCGTCCCAGCGCACATGTTCGGCGAGGCGG
GGCCTGCGAGCGCGGCCACCGAGAATCGGACGGGGGTAGTCTCAAGCTGGCCGGCCTGCTCTGGTGCCTG
GCCTCGCGCCGCCGTGTATCGCCCCGCCCTGGGCGGCAAGGCTGGCCCGGTCGGCACCAGTTGCGTGAGC
GGAAAGATGGCCGCTTCCCGGCCCTGCTGCAGGGAGCTCAAAATGGAGGACGCGGCGCTCGGGAGAGCGG
GCGGGTGAGTCACCCACACAAAGGAAAAGGGCCTTTCCGTCCTCAGCCGTCGCTTCATGTGACTCCACGG
AGTACCGGGCGCCGTCCAGGCACCTCGATTAGTTCTCGAGCTTTTGGAGTACGTCGTCTTTAGGTTGGGG
GGAGGGGTTTTATGCGATGGAGTTTCCCCACACTGAGTGGGTGGAGACTGAAGTTAGGCCAGCTTGGCAC
TTGATGTAATTCTCCTTGGAATTTGCCCTTTTTGAGTTTGGATCTTGGTTCATTCTCAAGCCTCAGACAG
TGGTTCAAAGTTTTTTTCTTCCATTTCAGGTGTCGTGAGGCTAGCACCGCCACCATGAGCCACACAGCCA
GTTCTTGTCAGGAGCTGGTTGAAAACTGTGCTGTGCATGTAGCAGGAATGGCACAAGAAGATAGCCGTCG
TGGTCAAGTGCCATCTTCCTTTTATCATGGTGCCAACCAAGAACTTGACCTGTCCACCAAAGTGTACAAA
AGGGAATCAGGAAGTCCTTATTCTGTGTTAGTGGACACCAAGATGAGCAAACCGCATCTCCATGAAACAG
AAGAACAGCCATATTTCAGGGAGACAAGAGCAGTGTCTGACGTGCATGCTGTTAAGGAAGACCGGGAGAA
TTCTGATGACACAGAGGAGGAAGAGGAAGAAGTCTCTTACAAAAGGGAGCAGATCATAGTGGAGGTAAAC
CTTAATAATCAAACATTAAATGTATCTAAAGGGGAAAAGGGTGTCTCTTCTCAGTCCAAAGAGACTCCTG
TTCTTAAGACAAGCAGTGAGGAGGAAGAGGAAGAGAGTGAGGAAGAGGCCACAGATGACAGCAATGACTA
TGGAGAGAATGAAAAGCAGAAGAAAAAGGAGAAGATAGTAGAGAAAGTCAGCGTTACACAAAGGAGAACC
AGGAGAGCTGCCTCTGTTGCCGCAGCTACCACTTCCCCTACTCCCAGAACTACAAGAGGTCGTAGGAAGA
GTGTAGAGCCACCTAAGCGTAAGAAGCGGGCCACAAAGGAGCCCAAAGCACCAGTCCAGAAAGCTAAGTG
TGAAGAGAAAGAGACTCTGACCTGTGAGAAGTGCCCCAGGGTATTTAACACTCGCTGGTACCTGGAGAAG
CACATGAACGTTACTCATAGGCGCATGCAGATTTGTGATAAATGTGGCAAGAAGTTTGTCCTGGAAAGTG
AGCTGTCCCTTCACCAGCAAACAGACTGTGAAAAAAACATTCAGTGTGTTTCCTGTAACAAATCGTTCAA
GAAACTCTGGTCCCTTCATGAACATATCAAGATCGTCCATGGATATGCAGAAAAGAAATTTTCCTGTGAA
ATTTGTGAGAAGAAATTCTATACCATGGCTCATGTGCGGAAACACATGGTTGCACACACAAAAGACATGC
CATTTACATGCGAAACCTGTGGAAAATCATTCAAACGCAGTATGTCACTCAAGGTGCACTCCTTGCAGCA
TTCTGGAGAGAAGCCCTTTAGATGCGAGAACTGTGACGAAAGGTTTCAGTACAAGTACCAGCTACGCTCC
CACATGAGCATTCATATTGGGCACAAACAGTTCATGTGCCAGTGGTGTGGCAAGGATTTCAACATGAAGC
AGTACTTCGACGAACACATGAAAACACACACTGGAGAGAAACCCTTTATCTGTGAAATCTGTGGCAAAAG
CTTCACCAGCCGCCCCAACATGAAGAGACACCGCAGAACTCACACAGGCGAGAAGCCCTATCCATGTGAT
GTGTGTGGCCAGCGGTTCCGCTTCTCGAACATGCTTAAGGCCCACAAGGAGAAGTGCTTTCGGGTGACCA
GCCCCGTGAATGTGCCACCTGCTGTCCAGATCCCACTTACAACTTCCCCAGCCACCCCAGTTCCTTCTGT
GGTGAACACAGCCACAACCCCAACCCCTCCAATCAATATGAATCCTGTAAGCACTCTTCCCCCTCGGCCC
ATCCCCCACCCCTTCTCACACCTGCACATCCACCCACACCCTCACCACCCACACCACCTTCCCATCCCTC
CAGTCCCTCACCTCCCGCCACCTCCAGCTCTCTTTAAGAGTGAGCCTTTAAATCATAGAGGCCAGAGTGA
GGACAACTTTCTGCGGCACCTGGCAGAGAAGAACAGTTCAGCACAGCATCATTAGTAATGAACTAGTCCG
TAACTTGAAAGTATTTCGATTTCTTGGCTTTATATATCTTGTGGAAAGGACGACGCATACTGGCGATTAG
TACGTGTACGCGTTAAGTCGACAATCAACCTCTGGATTACAAAATTTGTGAAAGATTGACTGGTATTCTT
AACTATGTTGCTCCTTTTACGCTATGTGGATACGCTGCTTTAATGCCTTTGTATCATGCTATTGCTTCCC
GTATGGCTTTCATTTTCTCCTCCTTGTATAAATCCTGGTTGCTGTCTCTTTATGAGGAGTTGTGGCCCGT
TGTCAGGCAACGTGGCGTGGTGTGCACTGTGTTTGCTGACGCAACCCCCACTGGTTGGGGCATTGCCACC
ACCTGTCAGCTCCTTTCCGGGACTTTCGCTTTCCCCCTCCCTATTGCCACGGCGGAACTCATCGCCGCCT
GCCTTGCCCGCTGCTGGACAGGGGCTCGGCTGTTGGGCACTGACAATTCCGTGGTGTTGTCGGGGAAATC
ATCGTCCTTTCCTTGGCTGCTCGCCTGTGTTGCCACCTGGATTCTGCGCGGGACGTCCTTCTGCTACGTC
CCTTCGGCCCTCAATCCAGCGGACCTTCCTTCCCGCGGCCTGCTGCCGGCTCTGCGGCCTCTTCCGCGTC
TTCGCCTTCGCCCTCAGACGAGTCGGATCTCCCTTTGGGCCGCCTCCCCGCGTCGACTTTAAGACCAATG
ACTTACAAGGCAGCTGTAGATCTTAGCCACTTTTTAAAAGAAAAGGGGGGACTGGAAGGGCTAATTCACT
CCCAACGAAGACAAGATCTGCTTTTTGCTTGTACTGGGTCTCTCTGGTTAGACCAGATCTGAGCCTGGGA
GCTCTCTGGCTAACTAGGGAACCCACTGCTTAAGCCTCAATAAAGCTTGCCTTGAGTGCTTCAAGTAGTG
TGTGCCCGTCTGTTGTGTGACTCTGGTAACTAGAGATCCCTCAGACCCTTTTAGTCAGTGTGGAAAATCT
CTAGCAGTACGTATAGTAGTTCATGTCATCTTATTATTCAGTATTTATAACTTGCAAAGAAATGAATATC
AGAGAGTGAGAGGAACTTGTTTATTGCAGCTTATAATGGTTACAAATAAAGCAATAGCATCACAAATTTC
ACAAATAAAGCATTTTTTTCACTGCATTCTAGTTGTGGTTTGTCCAAACTCATCAATGTATCTTATCATG
TCTGGCTCTAGCTATCCCGCCCCTAACTCCGCCCATCCCGCCCCTAACTCCGCCCAGTTCCGCCCATTCT
CCGCCCCATGGCTGACTAATTTTTTTTATTTATGCAGAGGCCGAGGCCGCCTCGGCCTCTGAGCTATTCC
AGAAGTAGTGAGGAGGCTTTTTTGGAGGCCTAGGGACGTACCCAATTCGCCCTATAGTGAGTCGTATTAC
GCGCGCTCACTGGCCGTCGTTTTACAACGTCGTGACTGGGAAAACCCTGGCGTTACCCAACTTAATCGCC
TTGCAGCACATCCCCCTTTCGCCAGCTGGCGTAATAGCGAAGAGGCCCGCACCGATCGCCCTTCCCAACA
GTTGCGCAGCCTGAATGGCGAATGGG
[124 nt withheld, positions 7517-7640]
C
[91 nt withheld, positions 7642-7732]
A
[49 nt withheld, positions 7734-7782]
CCTTTGACGTTGGAGTCCACGTTCTTT
[37 nt withheld, positions 7810-7846]
ACCCTATCTCGGTCTATTCTTTTGATTTATAAGGGATTTTGCCGATTTCGGCCTATTGGTTAAAAAATGA
GCTGATTTAACAAAAATTTAACGCGAATTTTAACAAAATATTAACGCTTACAATTTAGGTGGCACTTTTC
GGGGAAATGTGCGCGGAACCCCTATTTGTTTATTTTTCTAAATACATTCAAATATGTATCCGCTCATGAG
ACAATAACCCTGATAAATGCTTCAATAATATTGAAAAAGGAAGAGTATGAGTATTCAACATTTCCGTGTC
GCCCTTATTCCCTTTTTTGCGGCATTTTGCCTTCCTGTTTTTGCTCACCCAGAAACGCTGGTGAAAGTAA
AAGATGCTGAAGATCAGTTGGGTGCACGAGTGGGTTACATCGAACTGGATCTCAACAGCGGTAAGATCCT
TGAGAGTTTTCGCCCCGAAGAACGTTTTCCAATGATGAGCACTTTTAAAGTTCTGCTATGTGGCGCGGTA
TTATCCCGTATTGACGCCGGGCAAGAGCAACTCGGTCGCCGCATACACTATTCTCAGAATGACTTGGTTG
AGTACTCACCAGTCACAGAAAAGCATCTTACGGATGGCATGACAGTAAGAGAATTATGCAGTGCTGCCAT
AACCATGAGTGATAACACTGCGGCCAACTTACTTCTGACAACGATCGGAGGACCGAAGGAGCTAACCGCT
TTTTTGCACAACATGGGGGATCATGTAACTCGCCTTGATCGTTGGGAACCGGAGCTGAATGAAGCCATAC
CAAACGACGAGCGTGACACCACGATGCCTGTAGCAATGGCAACAACGTTGCGCAAACTATTAACTGGCGA
ACTACTTACTCTAGCTTCCCGGCAACAATTAATAGACTGGATGGAGGCGGATAAAGTTGCAGGACCACTT
CTGCGCTCGGCCCTTCCGGCTGGCTGGTTTATTGCTGATAAATCTGGAGCCGGTGAGCGTGGGTCTCGCG
GTATCATTGCAGCACTGGGGCCAGATGGTAAGCCCTCCCGTATCGTAGTTATCTACACGACGGGGAGTCA
GGCAACTATGGATGAACGAAATAGACAGATCGCTGAGATAGGTGCCTCACTGATTAAGCATTGGTAACTG
TCAGACCAAGTTTACTCATATATACTTTAGATTGATTTAAAACTTCATTTTTAATTTAAAAGGATCTAGG
TGAAGATCCTTTTTGATAATCTCATGACCAAAATCCCTTAACGTGAGTTTTCGTTCCACTGAGCGTCAGA
CCCCGTAGAAAAGATCAAAGGATCTTCTTGAGATCCTTTTTTTCTGCGCGTAATCTGCTGCTTGCAAACA
AAAAAACCACCGCTACCAGCGGTGGTTTGTTTGCCGGATCAAGAGCTACCAACTCTTTTTCCGAAGGTAA
CTGGCTTCAGCAGAGCGCAGATACCAAATACTGTTCTTCTAGTGTAGCCGTAGTTAGGCCACCACTTCAA
GAACTCTGTAGCACCGCCTACATACCTCGCTCTGCTAATCCTGTTACCAGTGGCTGCTGCCAGTGGCGAT
AAGTCGTGTCTTACCGGGTTGGACTCAAGACGATAGTTACCGGATAAGGCGCAGCGGTCGGGCTGAACGG
GGGGTTCGTGCACACAGCCCAGCTTGGAGCGAACGACCTACACCGAACTGAGATACCTACAGCGTGAGCT
ATGAGAAAGCGCCACGCTTCCCGAAGGGAGAAAGGCGGACAGGTATCCGGTAAGCGGCAGGGTCGGAACA
GGAGAGCGCACGAGGGAGCTTCCAGGGGGAAACGCCTGGTATCTTTATAGTCCTGTCGGGTTTCGCCACC
TCTGACTTGAGCGTCGATTTTTGTGATGCTCGTCAGGGGGGCGGAGCCTATGGAAAAACGCCAGCAACGC
GGCCTTTTTACGGTTCCTGGCCTTTTGCTGGCCTTTTGCTCACATGTTCTTTCCTGCGTTATCCCCTGAT
TCTGTGGATAACCGTATTACCGCCTTTGAGTGAGCTGATACCGCTCGCCGCAGCCGAACGACCGAGCGCA
GCGAGTCAGTGAGCGAGGAAGCGGAAGAGCGCCCAATACGCAAACCGCCTCTCCCCGCGCGTTGGCCGAT
TCATTAATGCAGCTGGCACGACAGGTTTCCCGACTGGAAAGCGGGCAGTGAGCGCAACGCAATTAATGTG
AGTTAGCTCACTCATTAGGCACCCCAGGCTTTACACTTTATGCTTCCGGCTCGTATGTTGTGTGGAATTG
TGAGCGGATAACAATTTCACACAGGAAACAGCTATGACCATGATTACGCCAAGCGCGCAATTAACCCTCA
CTAAAGGGAACAAAAGCTGGAGCTGCAAGC
