>Addgene plasmid #142329 | TFORF2571 | depositor partial sequence | sequence record 279125 | Insert
ACCGCCACCATGAGCCACACAGCCAGTTCTTGTCAGGAGCTGGTTGAAAACTGTGCTGTGCATGTAGCAG
GAATGGCACAAGAAGATAGCCGTCGTGGTCAAGTGCCATCTTCCTTTTATCATGGTGCCAACCAAGAACT
TGACCTGTCCACCAAAGTGTACAAAAGGGAATCAGGAAGTCCTTATTCTGTGTTAGTGGACACCAAGATG
AGCAAACCGCATCTCCATGAAACAGAAGAACAGCCATATTTCAGGGAGACAAGAGCAGTGTCTGACGTGC
ATGCTGTTAAGGAAGACCGGGAGAATTCTGATGACACAGAGGAGGAAGAGGAAGAAGTCTCTTACAAAAG
GGAGCAGATCATAGTGGAGGTAAACCTTAATAATCAAACATTAAATGTATCTAAAGGGGAAAAGGGTGTC
TCTTCTCAGTCCAAAGAGACTCCTGTTCTTAAGACAAGCAGTGAGGAGGAAGAGGAAGAGAGTGAGGAAG
AGGCCACAGATGACAGCAATGACTATGGAGAGAATGAAAAGCAGAAGAAAAAGGAGAAGATAGTAGAGAA
AGTCAGCGTTACACAAAGGAGAACCAGGAGAGCTGCCTCTGTTGCCGCAGCTACCACTTCCCCTACTCCC
AGAACTACAAGAGGTCGTAGGAAGAGTGTAGAGCCACCTAAGCGTAAGAAGCGGGCCACAAAGGAGCCCA
AAGCACCAGTCCAGAAAGCTAAGTGTGAAGAGAAAGAGACTCTGACCTGTGAGAAGTGCCCCAGGGTATT
TAACACTCGCTGGTACCTGGAGAAGCACATGAACGTTACTCATAGGCGCATGCAGATTTGTGATAAATGT
GGCAAGAAGTTTGTCCTGGAAAGTGAGCTGTCCCTTCACCAGCAAACAGACTGTGAAAAAAACATTCAGT
GTGTTTCCTGTAACAAATCGTTCAAGAAACTCTGGTCCCTTCATGAACATATCAAGATCGTCCATGGATA
TGCAGAAAAGAAATTTTCCTGTGAAATTTGTGAGAAGAAATTCTATACCATGGCTCATGTGCGGAAACAC
ATGGTTGCACACACAAAAGACATGCCATTTACATGCGAAACCTGTGGAAAATCATTCAAACGCAGTATGT
CACTCAAGGTGCACTCCTTGCAGCATTCTGGAGAGAAGCCCTTTAGATGCGAGAACTGTGACGAAAGGTT
TCAGTACAAGTACCAGCTACGCTCCCACATGAGCATTCATATTGGGCACAAACAGTTCATGTGCCAGTGG
TGTGGCAAGGATTTCAACATGAAGCAGTACTTCGACGAACACATGAAAACACACACTGGAGAGAAACCCT
TTATCTGTGAAATCTGTGGCAAAAGCTTCACCAGCCGCCCCAACATGAAGAGACACCGCAGAACTCACAC
AGGCGAGAAGCCCTATCCATGTGATGTGTGTGGCCAGCGGTTCCGCTTCTCGAACATGCTTAAGGCCCAC
AAGGAGAAGTGCTTTCGGGTGACCAGCCCCGTGAATGTGCCACCTGCTGTCCAGATCCCACTTACAACTT
CCCCAGCCACCCCAGTTCCTTCTGTGGTGAACACAGCCACAACCCCAACCCCTCCAATCAATATGAATCC
TGTAAGCACTCTTCCCCCTCGGCCCATCCCCCACCCCTTCTCACACCTGCACATCCACCCACACCCTCAC
CACCCACACCACCTTCCCATCCCTCCAGTCCCTCACCTCCCGCCACCTCCAGCTCTCTTTAAGAGTGAGC
CTTTAAATCATAGAGGCCAGAGTGAGGACAACTTTCTGCGGCACCTGGCAGAGAAGAACAGTTCAGCACA
GCATCATTAGTAATGAACTAGTCCGTAACTTGAAAGTATTTCGATTTCTTGGCTTTATATATCTTGTGGA
AAGGACGACGCATACTGGCGATTAGTACGTGT
