>Addgene plasmid #142329 | TFORF2571 | depositor partial sequence | sequence record 279126 | Barcode
CGCATACTGGCGATTAGTACGTGT
